Addgene plasmid #171658: T7-15-QUAS-GFP_ColE1
Purpose: QUAS fifteen base pairs downstream of a T7 promoter. Expresses GFP in BL21(DE3) E. coli. Contains ColE1 origin of replication.
Depositing lab: Tara Deans. Depositing organization: University of Utah. Publication: Enhanced regulation of prokaryotic gene expression by a eukaryotic transcriptional activator. MacDonald IC, Seamons TR, Emmons JC, Javdan SB, Deans TL. Nat Commun. 2021 Jul 5;12(1):4109. doi: 10.1038/s41467-021-24434-9. PubMed 34226549.
Backbone
  Vector backbone: QUAS-0-T7-GFP_ColE1
  Backbone size w/o insert (bp): 2761
  Total vector size (bp): 2872
  Vector type: Bacterial Expression
Growth in bacteria
  Bacterial resistance: Ampicillin, 100 μg/mL
  Growth temperature: 37°C
  Growth strain: DH5alpha
  Copy number: High Copy
Gene/Insert
  Gene/Insert name: T7-15-QUAS
  Insert size (bp): 111
  Promoter: T7
  Tag / fusion protein: ssrA degradation tag (DAS+4) (C terminal on backbone)
  Cloning method: Restriction Enzyme; 5′ cloning site KpnI (not destroyed); 3′ cloning site NdeI (not destroyed)
  Sequencing primers: 5′ GAATAGTGTATGCGGCGACC; 3′ CTGCACGCCGTAGGTCAG
Terms and licenses: Academic/Nonprofit Terms; Industry Terms: Not Available to Industry
How to cite: T7-15-QUAS-GFP_ColE1 was a gift from Tara Deans (Addgene plasmid # 171658 ; http://n2t.net/addgene:171658 ; RRID:Addgene_171658)
