[The description below was written by a language model from this plasmid's Addgene catalogue record and pLannotate feature annotations shown in this document.]
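Description:
T7-15-QUAS-GFP_ColE1 is a compact (about 2.9 kb) bacterial expression plasmid built on the QUAS-0-T7-GFP_ColE1 backbone. It replicates from a high-copy ColE1/pUC-type origin and is selected with ampicillin through a β-lactamase gene driven by its own bla promoter. A phage lambda t0 terminator lies beyond the origin, where it probably helps insulate neighbouring elements from read-through transcription.

The payload is a T7-driven GFP reporter. A 111 bp regulatory insert, cloned between KpnI and NdeI sites, carries a bacteriophage T7 promoter with a QUAS element placed fifteen base pairs downstream of it. QUAS is the DNA binding site recognised by the QF transcriptional activator of the Neurospora-derived Q system. The automated annotation does not mark QUAS as a separate feature, but there is an unannotated gap between the T7 promoter and the T7 gene 10 ribosome binding site where it would be expected to lie. The RBS precedes an EGFP coding sequence, followed by a short multiple cloning site fragment and a T7 terminator. The catalogue entry lists a C-terminal ssrA-type degradation tag (DAS+4) on the backbone. This tag is also not annotated, though it would presumably follow the EGFP reading frame, and such tags shorten reporter half-life by targeting the protein for proteolysis.

Expression requires T7 RNA polymerase, so the plasmid is intended for BL21(DE3) E. coli. The naming suggests it belongs to a series that varies the position and spacing of QUAS relative to the T7 promoter. The associated work concerns regulating prokaryotic gene expression with a eukaryotic transcriptional activator, using GFP fluorescence as the readout.
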