Features (pLannotate 1.2.2; 9 found; start..end, strand, type, name):
      1..861     -  CDS            AmpR: β-lactamase; bla; confers resistance to ampicillin, carbenicillin, and related antibiotics
    862..966     -  promoter       AmpR promoter: bla
    995..1013    +  promoter       T7 promoter: promoter for bacteriophage T7 RNA polymerase
   1062..1082    +  RBS            RBS: efficient ribosome binding site from bacteriophage T7 gene 10 (Olins and Rangwala, 1989)
   1091..1807    +  CDS            EGFP: EGFP is a basic (constitutively fluorescent) green fluorescent protein published in 1996, derived from Aequorea victoria. It is reported to be a rapidly-maturing weak dimer with moderate acid sensitivity.
   1808..1827    +  misc_feature   MCS (fragment): multiple cloning site
   1880..1927    +  terminator     T7 terminator: transcription terminator for bacteriophage T7 RNA polymerase
   2091..2679    -  rep_origin     ori: high-copy-number ColE1/pMB1/pBR322/pUC origin of replication
   2767..2861    -  terminator     lambda t0 terminator: transcription terminator from phage lambda
>Addgene plasmid #171658 | T7-15-QUAS-GFP_ColE1 | depositor full sequence | sequence record 334972 | T7-15-QUAS-GFP_ColE1 sequence 2872 bps
TTACCAATGCTTAATCAGTGAGGCACCTATCTCAGCGATCTGTCTATTTCGTTCATCCATAGTTGCCTGA
CTCCCCGTCGTGTAGATAACTACGATACGGGAGGGCTTACCATCTGGCCCCAGTGCTGCAATGATACCGC
GAGACCCACGCTCACCGGCTCCAGATTTATCAGCAATAAACCAGCCAGCCGGAAGGGCCGAGCGCAGAAG
TGGTCCTGCAACTTTATCCGCCTCCATCCAGTCTATTAATTGTTGCCGGGAAGCTAGAGTAAGTAGTTCG
CCAGTTAATAGTTTGCGCAACGTTGTTGCCATTGCTACAGGCATCGTGGTGTCACGCTCGTCGTTTGGTA
TGGCTTCATTCAGCTCCGGTTCCCAACGATCAAGGCGAGTTACATGATCCCCCATGTTGTGCAAAAAAGC
GGTTAGCTCCTTCGGTCCTCCGATCGTTGTCAGAAGTAAGTTGGCCGCAGTGTTATCACTCATGGTTATG
GCAGCACTGCATAATTCTCTTACTGTCATGCCATCCGTAAGATGCTTTTCTGTGACTGGTGAGTACTCAA
CCAAGTCATTCTGAGAATAGTGTATGCGGCGACCGAGTTGCTCTTGCCCGGCGTCAATACGGGATAATAC
CGCGCCACATAGCAGAACTTTAAAAGTGCTCATCATTGGAAAACGTTCTTCGGGGCGAAAACTCTCAAGG
ATCTTACCGCTGTTGAGATCCAGTTCGATGTAACCCACTCGTGCACCCAACTGATCTTCAGCATCTTTTA
CTTTCACCAGCGTTTCTGGGTGAGCAAAAACAGGAAGGCAAAATGCCGCAAAAAAGGGAATAAGGGCGAC
ACGGAAATGTTGAATACTCATACTCTTCCTTTTTCAATATTATTGAAGCATTTATCAGGGTTATTGTCTC
ATGAGCGGATACATATTTGAATGTATTTAGAAAAATAAACAAATAGGGGTTCCGCGCGCTAGCGGTACCC
CGATCCCGCGAAATTAATACGACTCACTATAGGCATTATTATTATCATGGGTAATCGCTTATCCCCCCGA
ATTCAACCGGTTTGTTTAACTTTAAGAAGGAGGAGTACATATGGTGAGCAAGGGCGAGGAGCTGTTCACC
GGGGTGGTGCCCATCCTGGTCGAGCTGGACGGCGACGTAAACGGCCACAAGTTCAGCGTGTCCGGCGAGG
GCGAGGGCGATGCCACCTACGGCAAGCTGACCCTGAAGTTCATCTGCACCACCGGCAAGCTGCCCGTGCC
CTGGCCCACCCTCGTGACCACCCTGACCTACGGCGTGCAGTGCTTCAGCCGCTACCCCGACCACATGAAG
CAGCACGACTTCTTCAAGTCCGCCATGCCCGAAGGCTACGTCCAGGAGCGCACCATCTTCTTCAAGGACG
ACGGCAACTACAAGACCCGCGCCGAGGTGAAGTTCGAGGGCGACACCCTGGTGAACCGCATCGAGCTGAA
GGGCATCGACTTCAAGGAGGACGGCAACATCCTGGGGCACAAGCTGGAGTACAACTACAACAGCCACAAC
GTCTATATCATGGCCGACAAGCAGAAGAACGGCATCAAGGTGAACTTCAAGATCCGCCACAACATCGAGG
ACGGCAGCGTGCAGCTCGCCGACCACTACCAGCAGAACACCCCCATCGGCGACGGCCCCGTGCTGCTGCC
CGACAACCACTACCTGAGCACCCAGTCCGCCCTGAGCAAAGACCCCAACGAGAAGCGCGATCACATGGTC
CTGCTGGAGTTCGTGACCGCCGCCGGGATCACTCTCGGCATGGACGAGCTGTACAAGTCCGGACTCAGAT
CTCGAGCGGCGAACGACGAAAACTACTCTGAAAACTACGCGGACGCGTCTTAGAAGCTTCTAGCATAACC
CCTTGGGGCCTCTAAACGGGTCTTGAGGGGTTTTTTGCCCGGGGGATCCCCTAGGGCGTTCGGCTGCGGC
GAGCGGTATCAGCTCACTCAAAGGCGGTAATACGGTTATCCACAGAATCAGGGGATAACGCAGGAAAGAA
CATGTGAGCAAAAGGCCAGCAAAAGGCCAGGAACCGTAAAAAGGCCGCGTTGCTGGCGTTTTTCCATAGG
CTCCGCCCCCCTGACGAGCATCACAAAAATCGACGCTCAAGTCAGAGGTGGCGAAACCCGACAGGACTAT
AAAGATACCAGGCGTTTCCCCCTGGAAGCTCCCTCGTGCGCTCTCCTGTTCCGACCCTGCCGCTTACCGG
ATACCTGTCCGCCTTTCTCCCTTCGGGAAGCGTGGCGCTTTCTCAATGCTCACGCTGTAGGTATCTCAGT
TCGGTGTAGGTCGTTCGCTCCAAGCTGGGCTGTGTGCACGAACCCCCCGTTCAGCCCGACCGCTGCGCCT
TATCCGGTAACTATCGTCTTGAGTCCAACCCGGTAAGACACGACTTATCGCCACTGGCAGCAGCCACTGG
TAACAGGATTAGCAGAGCGAGGTATGTAGGCGGTGCTACAGAGTTCTTGAAGTGGTGGCCTAACTACGGC
TACACTAGAAGGACAGTATTTGGTATCTGCGCTCTGCTGAAGCCAGTTACCTTCGGAAAAAGAGTTGGTA
GCTCTTGATCCGGCAAACAAACCACCGCTGGTAGCGGTGGTTTTTTTGTTTGCAAGCAGCAGATTACGCG
CAGAAAAAAAGGATCTCAAGAAGATCCTTTGATCTTTTCTACGGGGTCTGACGCTCAGTGGAACGAAAAC
TCACGTTAAGGGATTTTGGTCATGACTAGTGCTTGGATTCTCACCAATAAAAAACGCCCGGCGGCAACCG
AGCGTTCTGAACAAATCCAGATGGAGTTCTGAGGTCATTACTGGATCTATCAACAGGAGTCCAAGCGAGC
TC
