Features (pLannotate 1.2.2; 9 found; start..end, strand, type, name):
      1..861     -  CDS            AmpR: β-lactamase; bla; confers resistance to ampicillin, carbenicillin, and related antibiotics
    862..966     -  promoter       AmpR promoter: bla
    995..1013    +  promoter       T7 promoter: promoter for bacteriophage T7 RNA polymerase
   1062..1082    +  RBS            RBS: efficient ribosome binding site from bacteriophage T7 gene 10 (Olins and Rangwala, 1989)
   1091..1807    +  CDS            EGFP: EGFP is a basic (constitutively fluorescent) green fluorescent protein published in 1996, derived from Aequorea victoria. It is reported to be a rapidly-maturing weak dimer with moderate acid sensitivity.
   1808..1827    +  misc_feature   MCS (fragment): multiple cloning site
   1880..1927    +  terminator     T7 terminator: transcription terminator for bacteriophage T7 RNA polymerase
   2091..2679    -  rep_origin     ori: high-copy-number ColE1/pMB1/pBR322/pUC origin of replication
   2767..2861    -  terminator     lambda t0 terminator: transcription terminator from phage lambda
>Addgene plasmid #171658 | T7-15-QUAS-GFP_ColE1 | addgene full sequence | sequence record 341151 | Addgene NGS Result
TTACCAATGCTTAATCAGTGAGGCACCTATCTCAGCGATCTGTCTATTTCGTTCATCCATAGTTGCCTGA
CTCCCCGTCGTGTAGATAACTACGATACGGGAGGGCTTACCATCTGGCCCCAGTGCTGCAATGATACCGC
GAGACCCACGCTCACCGGCTCCAGATTTATCAGCAATAAACCAGCCAGCCGGAAGGGCCGAGCGCAGAAG
TGGTCCTGCAACTTTATCCGCCTCCATCCAGTCTATTAATTGTTGCCGGGAAGCTAGAGTAAGTAGTTCG
CCAGTTAATAGTTTGCGCAACGTTGTTGCCATTGCTACAGGCATCGTGGTGTCACGCTCGTCGTTTGGTA
TGGCTTCATTCAGCTCCGGTTCCCAACGATCAAGGCGAGTTACATGATCCCCCATGTTGTGCAAAAAAGC
GGTTAGCTCCTTCGGTCCTCCGATCGTTGTCAGAAGTAAGTTGGCCGCAGTGTTATCACTCATGGTTATG
GCAGCACTGCATAATTCTCTTACTGTCATGCCATCCGTAAGATGCTTTTCTGTGACTGGTGAGTACTCAA
CCAAGTCATTCTGAGAATAGTGTATGCGGCGACCGAGTTGCTCTTGCCCGGCGTCAATACGGGATAATAC
CGCGCCACATAGCAGAACTTTAAAAGTGCTCATCATTGGAAAACGTTCTTCGGGGCGAAAACTCTCAAGG
ATCTTACCGCTGTTGAGATCCAGTTCGATGTAACCCACTCGTGCACCCAACTGATCTTCAGCATCTTTTA
CTTTCACCAGCGTTTCTGGGTGAGCAAAAACAGGAAGGCAAAATGCCGCAAAAAAGGGAATAAGGGCGAC
ACGGAAATGTTGAATACTCATACTCTTCCTTTTTCAATATTATTGAAGCATTTATCAGGGTTATTGTCTC
ATGAGCGGATACATATTTGAATGTATTTAGAAAAATAAACAAATAGGGGTTCCGCGCGCTAGCGGTACCC
CGATCCCGCGAAATTAATACGACTCACTATAGGCATTATTATTATCATGGGTAATCGCTTATCCCCCCGA
ATTCAACCGGTTTGTTTAACTTTAAGAAGGAGGAGTACATATGGTGAGCAAGGGCGAGGAGCTGTTCACC
GGGGTGGTGCCCATCCTGGTCGAGCTGGACGGCGACGTAAACGGCCACAAGTTCAGCGTGTCCGGCGAGG
GCGAGGGCGATGCCACCTACGGCAAGCTGACCCTGAAGTTCATCTGCACCACCGGCAAGCTGCCCGTGCC
CTGGCCCACCCTCGTGACCACCCTGACCTACGGCGTGCAGTGCTTCAGCCGCTACCCCGACCACATGAAG
CAGCACGACTTCTTCAAGTCCGCCATGCCCGAAGGCTACGTCCAGGAGCGCACCATCTTCTTCAAGGACG
ACGGCAACTACAAGACCCGCGCCGAGGTGAAGTTCGAGGGCGACACCCTGGTGAACCGCATCGAGCTGAA
GGGCATCGACTTCAAGGAGGACGGCAACATCCTGGGGCACAAGCTGGAGTACAACTACAACAGCCACAAC
GTCTATATCATGGCCGACAAGCAGAAGAACGGCATCAAGGTGAACTTCAAGATCCGCCACAACATCGAGG
ACGGCAGCGTGCAGCTCGCCGACCACTACCAGCAGAACACCCCCATCGGCGACGGCCCCGTGCTGCTGCC
CGACAACCACTACCTGAGCACCCAGTCCGCCCTGAGCAAAGACCCCAACGAGAAGCGCGATCACATGGTC
CTGCTGGAGTTCGTGACCGCCGCCGGGATCACTCTCGGCATGGACGAGCTGTACAAGTCCGGACTCAGAT
CTCGAGCGGCGAACGACGAAAACTACTCTGAAAACTACGCGGACGCGTCTTAGAAGCTTCTAGCATAACC
CCTTGGGGCCTCTAAACGGGTCTTGAGGGGTTTTTTGCCCGGGGGATCCCCTAGGGCGTTCGGCTGCGGC
GAGCGGTATCAGCTCACTCAAAGGCGGTAATACGGTTATCCACAGAATCAGGGGATAACGCAGGAAAGAA
CATGTGAGCAAAAGGCCAGCAAAAGGCCAGGAACCGTAAAAAGGCCGCGTTGCTGGCGTTTTTCCATAGG
CTCCGCCCCCCTGACGAGCATCACAAAAATCGACGCTCAAGTCAGAGGTGGCGAAACCCGACAGGACTAT
AAAGATACCAGGCGTTTCCCCCTGGAAGCTCCCTCGTGCGCTCTCCTGTTCCGACCCTGCCGCTTACCGG
ATACCTGTCCGCCTTTCTCCCTTCGGGAAGCGTGGCGCTTTCTCATAGCTCACGCTGTAGGTATCTCAGT
TCGGTGTAGGTCGTTCGCTCCAAGCTGGGCTGTGTGCACGAACCCCCCGTTCAGCCCGACCGCTGCGCCT
TATCCGGTAACTATCGTCTTGAGTCCAACCCGGTAAGACACGACTTATCGCCACTGGCAGCAGCCACTGG
TAACAGGATTAGCAGAGCGAGGTATGTAGGCGGTGCTACAGAGTTCTTGAAGTGGTGGCCTAACTACGGC
TACACTAGAAGGACAGTATTTGGTATCTGCGCTCTGCTGAAGCCAGTTACCTTCGGAAAAAGAGTTGGTA
GCTCTTGATCCGGCAAACAAACCACCGCTGGTAGCGGTGGTTTTTTTGTTTGCAAGCAGCAGATTACGCG
CAGAAAAAAAGGATCTCAAGAAGATCCTTTGATCTTTTCTACGGGGTCTGACGCTCAGTGGAACGAAAAC
TCACGTTAAGGGATTTTGGTCATGACTAGTGCTTGGATTCTCACCAATAAAAAACGCCCGGCGGCAACCG
AGCGTTCTGAACAAATCCAGATGGAGTTCTGAGGTCATTACTGGATCTATCAACAGGAGTCCAAGCGAGC
TC
